Addgene plasmid #135921: pAF123
Purpose: (Empty Backbone) All-in-one Sleeping Beauty vector for stable transfection of eukaryotic cells with hygromycin restistance. CMV protomor drives SB100X transposase for transposon integration.
Depositing lab: Andrew S. Flies. Depositing organization: University of Tasmania. Publication: A novel system to map protein interactions reveals evolutionarily conserved immune evasion pathways on transmissible cancers. Flies AS, Darby JM, Lennard PR, Murphy PR, Ong CEB, Pinfold TL, De Luca A, Lyons AB, Woods GM, Patchett AL. Sci Adv. 2020 Jul 1;6(27). pii: 6/27/eaba5031. doi: 10.1126/sciadv.aba5031. Print 2020 Jul. PubMed 32937435.
Backbone
  Vector backbone: pAF111
  Backbone manufacturer: Eric Kowarz via Addgene
  Vector type: Mammalian Expression ; Transposon
  Selectable markers: Hygromycin
Growth in bacteria
  Bacterial resistance: Ampicillin, 100 μg/mL
  Growth temperature: 37°C
  Growth strain: DH5alpha
  Copy number: High Copy
Gene/Insert
  Gene/Insert name: None
Resource information
  A portion of this plasmid was derived from a plasmid made by: pSBtet_Hyg_60508; pCMV(CAT)T7-SB100_34879
Terms and licenses: Academic/Nonprofit Terms; Industry Terms: Not Available to Industry
Depositor comments: See bioRxiv preprint: https://doi.org/10.1101/831404 Please see the following article for protocols on how to construct or use this vector: Flies, A. S., Darby, J. M., Murphy, P. R., Pinfold, T. L., Patchett, A. L. & Lennard, P. R. Generation and Testing of Fluorescent Adaptable Simple Theranostic (FAST) Proteins. Bio-protocol under review (2020) https://doi.org/10.21769/BioProtoc.3696.
How to cite: pAF123 was a gift from Andrew S. Flies (Addgene plasmid # 135921 ; http://n2t.net/addgene:135921 ; RRID:Addgene_135921)
