[The description below was written by a language model from this plasmid's Addgene catalogue record and pLannotate feature annotations shown in this document.]
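Description:
pAF123 is an empty-backbone, all-in-one Sleeping Beauty transposon vector for stable transfection of eukaryotic (mammalian) cells, built on the pAF111 backbone with portions derived from a pSBtet hygromycin transposon plasmid and a CMV-driven SB100X helper plasmid. It is 8,366 nt long. It is propagated in E. coli as a high-copy plasmid through a ColE1/pUC-type origin, with selection by ampicillin (β-lactamase under its own bla promoter). The two sequence records, one from the depositor and one from repository sequencing, carry the same 18 annotated features in the same order and differ only in their numbering start point.

No gene of interest is present. The expression position consists of a human EF-1α promoter followed, after a short unannotated gap where an insert would presumably be cloned, by a bGH polyadenylation signal. On the opposite strand upstream of EF-1α is a hygromycin phosphotransferase gene terminated by rabbit β-globin sequences, including its poly(A) signal, which allows hygromycin selection of stable integrants. The promoter driving HygR is not annotated, and neither are the Sleeping Beauty inverted terminal repeats that should flank the cargo, so the exact transposon boundaries cannot be read from the feature table.

A separate cassette supplies the transposase from the same plasmid: the CMV enhancer/promoter, an SV40 intron and a T7 promoter precede the hyperactive SB100X coding sequence, with an SV40 poly(A) signal annotated just downstream on the opposite strand. Transient SB100X expression after transfection excises the transposon and integrates it into the host genome, so no co-transfected helper plasmid is needed. The depositors used this vector family to make stable cell lines expressing fluorescent fusion proteins for protein-interaction studies.
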