Features (pLannotate 1.2.2; 18 found; start..end, strand, type, name):
      1..589     +  rep_origin     ori: high-copy-number ColE1/pMB1/pBR322/pUC origin of replication
   1152..1207    -  polyA_signal   β-globin poly(A) signal: rabbit β-globin polyadenylation signal (Gil and Proudfoot, 1987)
   1278..1358    -  CDS            HBB (fragment): HBB_PONPY - Experimental evidence at transcript level: Swiss-Prot protein existence level 2. Involved in oxygen transport from the lung to the various peripheral tissues. From Pongo pygmaeus (Bornean orangutan).
   1372..2397    -  CDS            HygR: aminoglycoside phosphotransferase from E. coli; aph(4)-Ia; confers resistance to hygromycin
   3030..4211    +  promoter       EF-1α promoter: strong constitutive promoter for human elongation factor EF-1α
   4492..4716    +  polyA_signal   bGH poly(A) signal: bovine growth hormone polyadenylation signal
   4720..4741    +  promoter       SV40 promoter (fragment): SV40 enhancer and early promoter
   5040..5056    +  rep_origin     M13 ori (fragment): M13 bacteriophage origin of replication; arrow indicates direction of (+) strand synthesis
   5059..5079    -  misc_feature   MCS (fragment): pUC18/19 multiple cloning site
   5078..5381    +  enhancer       CMV enhancer: human cytomegalovirus immediate early enhancer
   5382..5585    +  promoter       CMV promoter: human cytomegalovirus (CMV) immediate early promoter
   5723..5819    +  intron         SV40 intron: modified SV40 intron with splice donor and acceptor sites
   5876..5894    +  promoter       T7 promoter: promoter for bacteriophage T7 RNA polymerase
   5905..6927    +  CDS            SB100X: hyperactive variant of the Sleeping Beauty transposase (Mátés et al., 2009)
   6944..7078    -  polyA_signal   SV40 poly(A) signal: SV40 polyadenylation signal
   7154..7204    -  misc_feature   bom (fragment): basis of mobility region from pBR322
   7231..7335    +  promoter       AmpR promoter: bla
   7336..8196    +  CDS            AmpR: β-lactamase; bla; confers resistance to ampicillin, carbenicillin, and related antibiotics
>Addgene plasmid #135921 | pAF123 | depositor full sequence | sequence record 262549 | pAF123 sequence 8366 bps
TTGAGATCCTTTTTTTCTGCGCGTAATCTGCTGCTTGCAAACAAAAAAACCACCGCTACCAGCGGTGGTT
TGTTTGCCGGATCAAGAGCTACCAACTCTTTTTCCGAAGGTAACTGGCTTCAGCAGAGCGCAGATACCAA
ATACTGTTCTTCTAGTGTAGCCGTAGTTAGGCCACCACTTCAAGAACTCTGTAGCACCGCCTACATACCT
CGCTCTGCTAATCCTGTTACCAGTGGCTGCTGCCAGTGGCGATAAGTCGTGTCTTACCGGGTTGGACTCA
AGACGATAGTTACCGGATAAGGCGCAGCGGTCGGGCTGAACGGGGGGTTCGTGCACACAGCCCAGCTTGG
AGCGAACGACCTACACCGAACTGAGATACCTACAGCGTGAGCTATGAGAAAGCGCCACGCTTCCCGAAGG
GAGAAAGGCGGACAGGTATCCGGTAAGCGGCAGGGTCGGAACAGGAGAGCGCACGAGGGAGCTTCCAGGG
GGAAACGCCTGGTATCTTTATAGTCCTGTCGGGTTTCGCCACCTCTGACTTGAGCGTCGATTTTTGTGAT
GCTCGTCAGGGGGGCGGAGCCTATGGAAAAACGCCAGCAACGCGGCCTTTTTACGGTTCCTGGCCTTTTG
CTGGCCTTTTGCTCACATGTTCTTTCCTGCGTTATCCCCTGATTCTGTGGATAACCGTATTACCGCCTTT
GAGTGAGCTGATACCGCTCGCCGCAGCCGAACGACCGAGCGCAGCGAGTCAGTGAGCGAGGAAGCGGATC
CCTATACAGTTGAAGTCGGAAGTTTACATACACCTTAGCCAAATACATTTAAACTCACTTTTTCACAATT
CCTGACATTTAATCCTAGTAAAAATTCCCTGTCTTAGGTCAGTTAGGATCACCACTTTATTTTAAGAATG
TGAAATATCAGAATAATAGTAGAGAGAATGATTCATTTCAGCTTTTATTTCTTTCATCACATTCCCAGTG
GGTCAGAAGTTTACATACACTCGACTCCTCTGCAGAATGCGGCGATGTTTCGGTAAGGGGTCCCGAGTAG
CTAGTTCATGGCAGCCAGCATATGGCATATGTTGCCAAACTCTAAACCAAATACTCATTCTGATGTTTTA
AATGATTTGCCCTCCCATATGTCCTTCCGAGTGAGAGACACAAAAAATTCCAACACACTATTGCAATGAA
AATAAATTTCCTTTATTAGCCAGAAGTCAGATGCTCAAGGGGCTTCATGATGTCCCCATAATTTTTGGCA
GAGGGAAAAAGATCTCAGTGGTATTTGTGAGCCAGGGCATTGGCCACACCAGCCACCACCTTCTGATAGG
CAGCCTGCACCTGAGGAGTGAATTCACGACAGGCCTTCGAACTATTCCTTTGCCCTCGGACGAGTGCTGG
GGCGTCGGTTTCCACTATCGGCGAGTACTTCTACACAGCCATCGGTCCAGACGGCCGCGCTTCTGCGGGC
GATTTGTGTACGCCCGACAGTCCCGGCTCCGGATCGGACGATTGCGTCGCATCGACCCTGCGCCCAAGCT
GCATCATCGAAATTGCCGTCAACCAAGCTCTGATAGAGTTGGTCAAGACCAATGCGGAGCATATACGCCC
GGAGCCGCGGCGATCCTGCAAGCTCCGGATGCCTCCGCTCGAAGTAGCGCGTCTGCTGCTCCATACAAGC
CAACCACGGCCTCCAGAAGAAGATGTTGGCGACCTCGTATTGGGAATCCCCGAACATCGCCTCGCTCCAG
TCAATGACCGCTGTTATGCGGCCATTGTCCGTCAGGACATTGTTGGAGCCGAAATCCGCGTGCACGAGGT
GCCGGACTTCGGGGCAGTCCTCGGCCCAAAGCATCAGCTCATCGAGAGCCTGCGCGACGGACGCACTGAC
GGTGTCGTCCATCACAGTTTGCCAGTGATACACATGGGGATCAGCAATCGCGCATATGAAATCACGCCAT
GTAGTGTATTGACCGATTCCTTGCGGTCCGAATGGGCCGAACCCGCTCGTCTGGCTAAGATCGGCCGCAG
CGATCGCATCCATGGCCTCCGCGACCGGCTGCAGAACAGCGGGCAGTTCGGTTTCAGGCAGGTCTTGCAA
CGTGACACCCTGTGCACGGCGGGAGATGCAATAGGTCAGGCTCTCGCTGAATTCCCCAATGTCAAGCACT
TCCGGAATCGGGAGCGCGGCCGATGCAAAGTGCCGATAAACATAACGATCTTTGTAGAAACCATCGGCGC
AGCTATTTACCCGCAGGACATATCCACGCCCTCCTACATCGAAGCTGAAAGCACGAGATTCTTCGCCCTC
CGAGAGCTGCATCAGGTCGGAGACGCTGTCGAACTTTTCGATCAGAAACTTCTCGACAGACGTCGCGGTG
AGTTCAGGCTTTTTCATGGTGGCCTCAGGTGCAGAGGTTTCTACAGGGAAAGAGAGAAAGGCTACAGTTA
GTTTGCTGTGATGATGCTAAGTGCCGAGGTCAGATGTCTATGGATTGTACACGGAATCCCAACGCAGGAA
CCAAAAAACACTCACCCAAAAAAATGGCGCTAAGGCCGAGAGAAAGGCGAAGTTCCGTCTACGGCTATAT
ACCTTGAAACAGGGGCGGCAGAAGTGACGCAACGCGGTTGCGCGGACGGCTTCCTGTGTTTTCATTGGTC
GAAGCGTTCTGCGCGTGCGCAGAGATTCCCCAGGGAAGGCGGGCCCTCTTCCGAATGTCCAATCCGGACA
TTCTTCCGGTTGGACCTCCGCGGTCAGCGCTGTGCCCGGCGAGAGATCACGTGGGGCGCGGAGGCGGTGC
TGCTGGGGCACGGCCGTCCAGCCTCGGCGGCCATATTTTTGAGGGGCTGTTCATCTCGTTCACACGCTCT
GTCCGCCATGTTTGTGAGTGGAAGCGCCATTACCCCTTCAAGCGACTGAAGGCTGCAGGGCCTCTGGTGG
CCCGCATGGGGAGACCAGACCCGCCAGGCCCGCCTTTCCGCACTCAGTCCGGGCTTACTTTATTTTGTGA
GACAGGGTCTCGCCTAGAGGCTCCGGTGCCCGTCAGTGGGCAGAGCGCACATCGCCCACAGTCCCCGAGA
AGTTGGGGGGAGGGGTCGGCAATTGAACCGGTGCCTAGAGAAGGTGGCGCGGGGTAAACTGGGAAAGTGA
TGTCGTGTACTGGCTCCGCCTTTTTCCCGAGGGTGGGGGAGAACCGTATATAAGTGCAGTAGTCGCCGTG
AACGTTCTTTTTCGCAACGGGTTTGCCGCCAGAACACAGGTAAGTGCCGTGTGTGGTTCCCGCGGGCCTG
GCCTCTTTACGGGTTATGGCCCTTGCGTGCCTTGAATTACTTCCACGCCCCTGGCTGCAGTACGTGATTC
TTGATCCCGAGCTTCGGGTTGGAAGTGGGTGGGAGAGTTCGAGGCCTTGCGCTTAAGGAGCCCCTTCGCC
TCGTGCTTGAGTTGAGGCTTGGCCTGGGCGCTGGGGCCGCCGCGTGCGAATCTGGTGGCACCTTCGCGCC
TGTCTCGCTGCTTTCGATAAGTCTCTAGCCATTTAAAATTTTTGATGACCTGCTGCGACGCTTTTTTTCT
GGCAAGATAGTCTTGTAAATGCGGGCCAAGATCTGCACACTGGTATTTCGGTTTTTGGGGCCGCGGGCGG
CGACGGGGCCCGTGCGTCCCAGCGCACATGTTCGGCGAGGCGGGGCCTGCGAGCGCGGCCACCGAGAATC
GGACGGGGGTAGTCTCAAGCTGGCCGGCCTGCTCTGGTGCCTGGCCTCGCGCCGCCGTGTATCGCCCCGC
CCTGGGCGGCAAGGCTGGCCCGGTCGGCACCAGTTGCGTGAGCGGAAAGATGGCCGCTTCCCGGCCCTGC
TGCAGGGAGCTCAAAATGGAGGACGCGGCGCTCGGGAGAGCGGGCGGGTGAGTCACCCACACAAAGGAAA
AGGGCCTTTCCGTCCTCAGCCGTCGCTTCATGTGACTCCACGGAGTACCGGGCGCCGTCCAGGCACCTCG
ATTAGTTCTCGAGCTTTTGGAGTACGTCGTCTTTAGGTTGGGGGGAGGGGTTTTATGCGATGGAGTTTCC
CCATACTGAGTGGGTGGAGACTGAAGTTAGGCCAGCTTGGCACTTGATGTAATTCTCCTTGGAATTTGCC
CTTTTTGAGTTTGGATCTTGGTTCATTCTCAAGCCTCAGACAGTGGTTCAAAGTTTTTTTCTTCCATTTA
AGGTGTCGTGAAAACTACCCCAAGCTGGCCTCTGAGGCCACCATGGCTCGAGTTTCGAACTCAATTATAC
TGAATTGTTTCATCATAGGGTTCAACATTGTGATAAATCAGGACTTCAATGTCTAGTGTTCAGTAAATAC
CTTGTAGGGCTCTCCAAAAAGGGGAATCTTTTCAGGAAATGCCTCTTTCTCTTGGTGGGCTTCCTGGTTG
CGTCTTTCCTTCTCTCTAATTCGAAGGCCTGTCAGGCCAAGCTTGGGGATCAATTCTCTAGAGCTCGCTG
ATCAGCCTCGACTGTGCCTTCTAGTTGCCAGCCATCTGTTGTTTGCCCCTCCCCCGTGCCTTCCTTGACC
CTGGAAGGTGCCACTCCCACTGTCCTTTCCTAATAAAATGAGGAAATTGCATCGCATTGTCTGAGTAGGT
GTCATTCTATTCTGGGGGGTGGGGTGGGGCAGGACAGCAAGGGGGAGGATTGGGAAGACAATAGCAGGCA
TGCTGGGGATGCGGTGGGCTCTATGGCTTCTGAGGCGGAAAGAACCAGCTGGGCCTACTAGATAGCGGAC
CCCTTACCGAAACATCGCCGCATTCTGCAGAGGAGTCGAACTTAGTGTATGTAAACTTCTGACCCACTGG
AATTGTGATACAGTGAATTATAAGTGAAATAATCTGTCTGTAAACAATTGTTGGAAAAATGACTTGTGTC
ATGCACAAAGTAGATGTCCTAACTGACTTGCCAAAACTATTGTTTGTTAACAAGAAATTTGTGGAGTAGT
TGAAAAACGAGTTTTAATGACTCCAACTTAAGTGTATGTAAACTTCCGACTTCAACTGTATAGGGATCCA
ATTTTAACAAAATATTCGAGCTTGCATGCCTGCAGGTCGTTACATAACTTACGGTAAATGGCCCGCCTGG
CTGACCGCCCAACGACCCCCGCCCATTGACGTCAATAATGACGTATGTTCCCATAGTAACGCCAATAGGG
ACTTTCCATTGACGTCAATGGGTGGAGTATTTACGGTAAACTGCCCACTTGGCAGTACATCAAGTGTATC
ATATGCCAAGTACGCCCCCTATTGACGTCAATGACGGTAAATGGCCCGCCTGGCATTATGCCCAGTACAT
GACCTTATGGGACTTTCCTACTTGGCAGTACATCTACGTATTAGTCATCGCTATTACCATGGTGATGCGG
TTTTGGCAGTACATCAATGGGCGTGGATAGCGGTTTGACTCACGGGGATTTCCAAGTCTCCACCCCATTG
ACGTCAATGGGAGTTTGTTTTGGCACCAAAATCAACGGGACTTTCCAAAATGTCGTAACAACTCCGCCCC
ATTGACGCAAATGGGCGGTAGGCGTGTACGGTGGGAGGTCTATATAAGCAGAGCTCGTTTAGTGAACCGT
CAGATCGCCTGGAGACGCCATCCACGCTGTTTTGACCTCCATAGAAGACACCGGGACCGATCCAGCCTCC
GGACTCTAGAGGATCCGGTACTCGAGGAACTGAAAAACCAGAAAGTTAACTGGTAAGTTTAGTCTTTTTG
TCTTTTATTTCAGGTCCCGGATCCGGTGGTGGTGCAAATCAAAGAACTGCTCCTCAGTGGATGTTGCCTT
TACTTCTAGGCCTGTACGGAAGTGTTACTTCTGCTCTAAAAGCTGCGGAATTGTACCCGCGGAATTAATA
CGACTCACTATAGGGACTAGTACCATGGGAAAATCAAAAGAAATCAGCCAAGACCTCAGAAAAAGAATTG
TAGACCTCCACAAGTCTGGTTCATCCTTGGGAGCAATTTCCAAACGCCTGGCGGTACCACGTTCATCTGT
ACAAACAATAGTACGCAAGTATAAACACCATGGGACCACGCAGCCGTCATACCGCTCAGGAAGGAGACGC
GTTCTGTCTCCTAGAGATGAACGTACTTTGGTGCGAAAAGTGCAAATCAATCCCAGAACAACAGCAAAGG
ACCTTGTGAAGATGCTGGAGGAAACAGGTACAAAAGTATCTATATCCACAGTAAAACGAGTCCTATATCG
ACATAACCTGAAAGGCCACTCAGCAAGGAAGAAGCCACTGCTCCAAAACCGACATAAGAAAGCCAGACTA
CGGTTTGCAACTGCACATGGGGACAAAGATCGTACTTTTTGGAGAAATGTCCTCTGGTCTGATGAAACAA
AAATAGAACTGTTTGGCCATAATGACCATCGTTATGTTTGGAGGAAGAAGGGGGAGGCTTGCAAGCCGAA
GAACACCATCCCAACCGTGAAGCACGGGGGTGGCAGCATCATGTTGTGGGGGTGCTTTGCTGCAGGAGGG
ACTGGTGCACTTCACAAAATAGATGGCATCATGGACGCGGTGCAGTATGTGGATATATTGAAGCAACATC
TCAAGACATCAGTCAGGAAGTTAAAGCTTGGTCGCAAATGGGTCTTCCAACACGACAATGACCCCAAGCA
TACTTCCAAAGTTGTGGCAAAATGGCTTAAGGACAACAAAGTCAAGGTATTGGAGTGGCCATCACAAAGC
CCTGACCTCAATCCTATAGAAAATTTGTGGGCAGAACTGAAAAAGCGTGTGCGAGCAAGGAGGCCTACAA
ACCTGACTCAGTTACACCAGCTCTGTCAGGAGGAATGGGCCAAAATTCACCCAAATTATTGTGGGAAGCT
TGTGGAAGGCTACCCGAAACGTTTGACCCAAGTTAAACAATTTAAAGGCAATGCTACCAAATACTAGGGG
CCCTAACCGCGGGGATCCAGACATGATAAGATACATTGATGAGTTTGGACAAACCACAACTAGAATGCAG
TGAAAAAAATGCTTTATTTGTGAAATTTGTGATGCTATTGCTTTATTTGTAACCATTATAAGCTGCAATA
AACAAGTTAACAACAACAATTGCATTCATTTTATGTTTCAGGTTCAGGGGGAGGTGTGGGAGGTTTTTTA
ACGCTTACAATTTCCTGATGCGGTATTTTCTCCTTACGCATCTGTGCGGTATTTCACACCGCATCAGGTG
GCACTTTTCGGGGAAATGTGCGCGGAACCCCTATTTGTTTATTTTTCTAAATACATTCAAATATGTATCC
GCTCATGAGACAATAACCCTGATAAATGCTTCAATAATATTGAAAAAGGAAGAGTATGAGTATTCAACAT
TTCCGTGTCGCCCTTATTCCCTTTTTTGCGGCATTTTGCCTTCCTGTTTTTGCTCACCCAGAAACGCTGG
TGAAAGTAAAAGATGCTGAAGATCAGTTGGGTGCACGAGTGGGTTACATCGAACTGGATCTCAACAGCGG
TAAGATCCTTGAGAGTTTTCGCCCCGAAGAACGTTTTCCAATGATGAGCACTTTTAAAGTTCTGCTATGT
GGCGCGGTATTATCCCGTATTGACGCCGGGCAAGAGCAACTCGGTCGCCGCATACACTATTCTCAGAATG
ACTTGGTTGAGTACTCACCAGTCACAGAAAAGCATCTTACGGATGGCATGACAGTAAGAGAATTATGCAG
TGCTGCCATAACCATGAGTGATAACACTGCGGCCAACTTACTTCTGACAACGATCGGAGGACCGAAGGAG
CTAACCGCTTTTTTGCACAACATGGGGGATCATGTAACTCGCCTTGATCGTTGGGAACCGGAGCTGAATG
AAGCCATACCAAACGACGAGCGTGACACCACGATGCCTGTAGCAATGGCAACAACGTTGCGCAAACTATT
AACTGGCGAACTACTTACTCTAGCTTCCCGGCAACAATTAATAGACTGGATGGAGGCGGATAAAGTTGCA
GGACCACTTCTGCGCTCGGCCCTTCCGGCTGGCTGGTTTATTGCTGATAAATCTGGAGCCGGTGAGCGTG
GGTCTCGCGGTATCATTGCAGCACTGGGGCCAGATGGTAAGCCCTCCCGTATCGTAGTTATCTACACGAC
GGGGAGTCAGGCAACTATGGATGAACGAAATAGACAGATCGCTGAGATAGGTGCCTCACTGATTAAGCAT
TGGTAACTGTCAGACCAAGTTTACTCATATATACTTTAGATTGATTTAAAACTTCATTTTTAATTTAAAA
GGATCTAGGTGAAGATCCTTTTTGATAATCTCATGACCAAAATCCCTTAACGTGAGTTTTCGTTCCACTG
AGCGTCAGACCCCGTAGAAAAGATCAAAGGATCTTC
