Features (pLannotate 1.2.2; 18 found; start..end, strand, type, name):
    281..505     +  polyA_signal   bGH poly(A) signal: bovine growth hormone polyadenylation signal
    509..530     +  promoter       SV40 promoter (fragment): SV40 enhancer and early promoter
    829..845     +  rep_origin     M13 ori (fragment): M13 bacteriophage origin of replication; arrow indicates direction of (+) strand synthesis
    848..868     -  misc_feature   MCS (fragment): pUC18/19 multiple cloning site
    867..1170    +  enhancer       CMV enhancer: human cytomegalovirus immediate early enhancer
   1171..1374    +  promoter       CMV promoter: human cytomegalovirus (CMV) immediate early promoter
   1512..1608    +  intron         SV40 intron: modified SV40 intron with splice donor and acceptor sites
   1665..1683    +  promoter       T7 promoter: promoter for bacteriophage T7 RNA polymerase
   1694..2716    +  CDS            SB100X: hyperactive variant of the Sleeping Beauty transposase (Mátés et al., 2009)
   2733..2867    -  polyA_signal   SV40 poly(A) signal: SV40 polyadenylation signal
   2943..2993    -  misc_feature   bom (fragment): basis of mobility region from pBR322
   3020..3124    +  promoter       AmpR promoter: bla
   3125..3985    +  CDS            AmpR: β-lactamase; bla; confers resistance to ampicillin, carbenicillin, and related antibiotics
   4156..4744    +  rep_origin     ori: high-copy-number ColE1/pMB1/pBR322/pUC origin of replication
   5307..5362    -  polyA_signal   β-globin poly(A) signal: rabbit β-globin polyadenylation signal (Gil and Proudfoot, 1987)
   5433..5513    -  CDS            HBB (fragment): HBB_PONPY - Experimental evidence at transcript level: Swiss-Prot protein existence level 2. Involved in oxygen transport from the lung to the various peripheral tissues. From Pongo pygmaeus (Bornean orangutan).
   5527..6552    -  CDS            HygR: aminoglycoside phosphotransferase from E. coli; aph(4)-Ia; confers resistance to hygromycin
   7185..8366    +  promoter       EF-1α promoter: strong constitutive promoter for human elongation factor EF-1α
>Addgene plasmid #135921 | pAF123 | addgene full sequence | sequence record 270083 | Addgene NGS Result
AAACTACCCCAAGCTGGCCTCTGAGGCCACCATGGCTCGAGTTTCGAACTCAATTATACTGAATTGTTTC
ATCATAGGGTTCAACATTGTGATAAATCAGGACTTCAATGTCTAGTGTTCAGTAAATACCTTGTAGGGCT
CTCCAAAAAGGGGAATCTTTTCAGGAAATGCCTCTTTCTCTTGGTGGGCTTCCTGGTTGCGTCTTTCCTT
CTCACTAATTCGAAGGCCTGTCAGGCCAAGCTTGGGGATCAATTCTCTAGAGCTCGCTGATCAGCCTCGA
CTGTGCCTTCTAGTTGCCAGCCATCTGTTGTTTGCCCCTCCCCCGTGCCTTCCTTGACCCTGGAAGGTGC
CACTCCCACTGTCCTTTCCTAATAAAATGAGGAAATTGCATCGCATTGTCTGAGTAGGTGTCATTCTATT
CTGGGGGGTGGGGTGGGGCAGGACAGCAAGGGGGAGGATTGGGAAGACAATAGCAGGCATGCTGGGGATG
CGGTGGGCTCTATGGCTTCTGAGGCGGAAAGAACCAGCTGGGCCTACTAGATAGCGGACCCCTTACCGAA
ACATCGCCGCATTCTGCAGAGGAGTCGAACTTAGTGTATGTAAACTTCTGACCCACTGGAATTGTGATAC
AGTGAATTATAAGTGAAATAATCTGTCTGTAAACAATTGTTGGAAAAATGACTTGTGTCATGCACAAAGT
AGATGTCCTAACTGACTTGCCAAAACTATTGTTTGTTAACAAGAAATTTGTGGAGTAGTTGAAAAACGAG
TTTTAATGACTCCAACTTAAGTGTATGTAAACTTCCGACTTCAACTGTATAGGGATCCAATTTTAACAAA
ATATTCGAGCTTGCATGCCTGCAGGTCGTTACATAACTTACGGTAAATGGCCCGCCTGGCTGACCGCCCA
ACGACCCCCGCCCATTGACGTCAATAATGACGTATGTTCCCATAGTAACGCCAATAGGGACTTTCCATTG
ACGTCAATGGGTGGAGTATTTACGGTAAACTGCCCACTTGGCAGTACATCAAGTGTATCATATGCCAAGT
ACGCCCCCTATTGACGTCAATGACGGTAAATGGCCCGCCTGGCATTATGCCCAGTACATGACCTTATGGG
ACTTTCCTACTTGGCAGTACATCTACGTATTAGTCATCGCTATTACCATGGTGATGCGGTTTTGGCAGTA
CATCAATGGGCGTGGATAGCGGTTTGACTCACGGGGATTTCCAAGTCTCCACCCCATTGACGTCAATGGG
AGTTTGTTTTGGCACCAAAATCAACGGGACTTTCCAAAATGTCGTAACAACTCCGCCCCATTGACGCAAA
TGGGCGGTAGGCGTGTACGGTGGGAGGTCTATATAAGCAGAGCTCGTTTAGTGAACCGTCAGATCGCCTG
GAGACGCCATCCACGCTGTTTTGACCTCCATAGAAGACACCGGGACCGATCCAGCCTCCGGACTCTAGAG
GATCCGGTACTCGAGGAACTGAAAAACCAGAAAGTTAACTGGTAAGTTTAGTCTTTTTGTCTTTTATTTC
AGGTCCCGGATCCGGTGGTGGTGCAAATCAAAGAACTGCTCCTCAGTGGATGTTGCCTTTACTTCTAGGC
CTGTACGGAAGTGTTACTTCTGCTCTAAAAGCTGCGGAATTGTACCCGCGGAATTAATACGACTCACTAT
AGGGACTAGTACCATGGGAAAATCAAAAGAAATCAGCCAAGACCTCAGAAAAAGAATTGTAGACCTCCAC
AAGTCTGGTTCATCCTTGGGAGCAATTTCCAAACGCCTGGCGGTACCACGTTCATCTGTACAAACAATAG
TACGCAAGTATAAACACCATGGGACCACGCAGCCGTCATACCGCTCAGGAAGGAGACGCGTTCTGTCTCC
TAGAGATGAACGTACTTTGGTGCGAAAAGTGCAAATCAATCCCAGAACAACAGCAAAGGACCTTGTGAAG
ATGCTGGAGGAAACAGGTACAAAAGTATCTATATCCACAGTAAAACGAGTCCTATATCGACATAACCTGA
AAGGCCACTCAGCAAGGAAGAAGCCACTGCTCCAAAACCGACATAAGAAAGCCAGACTACGGTTTGCAAC
TGCACATGGGGACAAAGATCGTACTTTTTGGAGAAATGTCCTCTGGTCTGATGAAACAAAAATAGAACTG
TTTGGCCATAATGACCATCGTTATGTTTGGAGGAAGAAGGGGGAGGCTTGCAAGCCGAAGAACACCATCC
CAACCGTGAAGCACGGGGGTGGCAGCATCATGTTGTGGGGGTGCTTTGCTGCAGGAGGGACTGGTGCACT
TCACAAAATAGATGGCATCATGGACGCGGTGCAGTATGTGGATATATTGAAGCAACATCTCAAGACATCA
GTCAGGAAGTTAAAGCTTGGTCGCAAATGGGTCTTCCAACACGACAATGACCCCAAGCATACTTCCAAAG
TTGTGGCAAAATGGCTTAAGGACAACAAAGTCAAGGTATTGGAGTGGCCATCACAAAGCCCTGACCTCAA
TCCTATAGAAAATTTGTGGGCAGAACTGAAAAAGCGTGTGCGAGCAAGGAGGCCTACAAACCTGACTCAG
TTACACCAGCTCTGTCAGGAGGAATGGGCCAAAATTCACCCAAATTATTGTGGGAAGCTTGTGGAAGGCT
ACCCGAAACGTTTGACCCAAGTTAAACAATTTAAAGGCAATGCTACCAAATACTAGGGGCCCTAACCGCG
GGGATCCAGACATGATAAGATACATTGATGAGTTTGGACAAACCACAACTAGAATGCAGTGAAAAAAATG
CTTTATTTGTGAAATTTGTGATGCTATTGCTTTATTTGTAACCATTATAAGCTGCAATAAACAAGTTAAC
AACAACAATTGCATTCATTTTATGTTTCAGGTTCAGGGGGAGGTGTGGGAGGTTTTTTAACGCTTACAAT
TTCCTGATGCGGTATTTTCTCCTTACGCATCTGTGCGGTATTTCACACCGCATCAGGTGGCACTTTTCGG
GGAAATGTGCGCGGAACCCCTATTTGTTTATTTTTCTAAATACATTCAAATATGTATCCGCTCATGAGAC
AATAACCCTGATAAATGCTTCAATAATATTGAAAAAGGAAGAGTATGAGTATTCAACATTTCCGTGTCGC
CCTTATTCCCTTTTTTGCGGCATTTTGCCTTCCTGTTTTTGCTCACCCAGAAACGCTGGTGAAAGTAAAA
GATGCTGAAGATCAGTTGGGTGCACGAGTGGGTTACATCGAACTGGATCTCAACAGCGGTAAGATCCTTG
AGAGTTTTCGCCCCGAAGAACGTTTTCCAATGATGAGCACTTTTAAAGTTCTGCTATGTGGCGCGGTATT
ATCCCGTATTGACGCCGGGCAAGAGCAACTCGGTCGCCGCATACACTATTCTCAGAATGACTTGGTTGAG
TACTCACCAGTCACAGAAAAGCATCTTACGGATGGCATGACAGTAAGAGAATTATGCAGTGCTGCCATAA
CCATGAGTGATAACACTGCGGCCAACTTACTTCTGACAACGATCGGAGGACCGAAGGAGCTAACCGCTTT
TTTGCACAACATGGGGGATCATGTAACTCGCCTTGATCGTTGGGAACCGGAGCTGAATGAAGCCATACCA
AACGACGAGCGTGACACCACGATGCCTGTAGCAATGGCAACAACGTTGCGCAAACTATTAACTGGCGAAC
TACTTACTCTAGCTTCCCGGCAACAATTAATAGACTGGATGGAGGCGGATAAAGTTGCAGGACCACTTCT
GCGCTCGGCCCTTCCGGCTGGCTGGTTTATTGCTGATAAATCTGGAGCCGGTGAGCGTGGGTCTCGCGGT
ATCATTGCAGCACTGGGGCCAGATGGTAAGCCCTCCCGTATCGTAGTTATCTACACGACGGGGAGTCAGG
CAACTATGGATGAACGAAATAGACAGATCGCTGAGATAGGTGCCTCACTGATTAAGCATTGGTAACTGTC
AGACCAAGTTTACTCATATATACTTTAGATTGATTTAAAACTTCATTTTTAATTTAAAAGGATCTAGGTG
AAGATCCTTTTTGATAATCTCATGACCAAAATCCCTTAACGTGAGTTTTCGTTCCACTGAGCGTCAGACC
CCGTAGAAAAGATCAAAGGATCTTCTTGAGATCCTTTTTTTCTGCGCGTAATCTGCTGCTTGCAAACAAA
AAAACCACCGCTACCAGCGGTGGTTTGTTTGCCGGATCAAGAGCTACCAACTCTTTTTCCGAAGGTAACT
GGCTTCAGCAGAGCGCAGATACCAAATACTGTTCTTCTAGTGTAGCCGTAGTTAGGCCACCACTTCAAGA
ACTCTGTAGCACCGCCTACATACCTCGCTCTGCTAATCCTGTTACCAGTGGCTGCTGCCAGTGGCGATAA
GTCGTGTCTTACCGGGTTGGACTCAAGACGATAGTTACCGGATAAGGCGCAGCGGTCGGGCTGAACGGGG
GGTTCGTGCACACAGCCCAGCTTGGAGCGAACGACCTACACCGAACTGAGATACCTACAGCGTGAGCTAT
GAGAAAGCGCCACGCTTCCCGAAGGGAGAAAGGCGGACAGGTATCCGGTAAGCGGCAGGGTCGGAACAGG
AGAGCGCACGAGGGAGCTTCCAGGGGGAAACGCCTGGTATCTTTATAGTCCTGTCGGGTTTCGCCACCTC
TGACTTGAGCGTCGATTTTTGTGATGCTCGTCAGGGGGGCGGAGCCTATGGAAAAACGCCAGCAACGCGG
CCTTTTTACGGTTCCTGGCCTTTTGCTGGCCTTTTGCTCACATGTTCTTTCCTGCGTTATCCCCTGATTC
TGTGGATAACCGTATTACCGCCTTTGAGTGAGCTGATACCGCTCGCCGCAGCCGAACGACCGAGCGCAGC
GAGTCAGTGAGCGAGGAAGCGGATCCCTATACAGTTGAAGTCGGAAGTTTACATACACCTTAGCCAAATA
CATTTAAACTCACTTTTTCACAATTCCTGACATTTAATCCTAGTAAAAATTCCCTGTCTTAGGTCAGTTA
GGATCACCACTTTATTTTAAGAATGTGAAATATCAGAATAATAGTAGAGAGAATGATTCATTTCAGCTTT
TATTTCTTTCATCACATTCCCAGTGGGTCAGAAGTTTACATACACTCGACTCCTCTGCAGAATGCGGCGA
TGTTTCGGTAAGGGGTCCCGAGTAGCTAGTTCATGGCAGCCAGCATATGGCATATGTTGCCAAACTCTAA
ACCAAATACTCATTCTGATGTTTTAAATGATTTGCCCTCCCATATGTCCTTCCGAGTGAGAGACACAAAA
AATTCCAACACACTATTGCAATGAAAATAAATTTCCTTTATTAGCCAGAAGTCAGATGCTCAAGGGGCTT
CATGATGTCCCCATAATTTTTGGCAGAGGGAAAAAGATCTCAGTGGTATTTGTGAGCCAGGGCATTGGCC
ACACCAGCCACCACCTTCTGATAGGCAGCCTGCACCTGAGGAGTGAATTCACGACAGGCCTTCGAACTAT
TCCTTTGCCCTCGGACGAGTGCTGGGGCGTCGGTTTCCACTATCGGCGAGTACTTCTACACAGCCATCGG
TCCAGACGGCCGCGCTTCTGCGGGCGATTTGTGTACGCCCGACAGTCCCGGCTCCGGATCGGACGATTGC
GTCGCATCGACCCTGCGCCCAAGCTGCATCATCGAAATTGCCGTCAACCAAGCTCTGATAGAGTTGGTCA
AGACCAATGCGGAGCATATACGCCCGGAGCCGCGGCGATCCTGCAAGCTCCGGATGCCTCCGCTCGAAGT
AGCGCGTCTGCTGCTCCATACAAGCCAACCACGGCCTCCAGAAGAAGATGTTGGCGACCTCGTATTGGGA
ATCCCCGAACATCGCCTCGCTCCAGTCAATGACCGCTGTTATGCGGCCATTGTCCGTCAGGACATTGTTG
GAGCCGAAATCCGCGTGCACGAGGTGCCGGACTTCGGGGCAGTCCTCGGCCCAAAGCATCAGCTCATCGA
GAGCCTGCGCGACGGACGCACTGACGGTGTCGTCCATCACAGTTTGCCAGTGATACACATGGGGATCAGC
AATCGCGCATATGAAATCACGCCATGTAGTGTATTGACCGATTCCTTGCGGTCCGAATGGGCCGAACCCG
CTCGTCTGGCTAAGATCGGCCGCAGCGATCGCATCCATGGCCTCCGCGACCGGCTGCAGAACAGCGGGCA
GTTCGGTTTCAGGCAGGTCTTGCAACGTGACACCCTGTGCACGGCGGGAGATGCAATAGGTCAGGCTCTC
GCTGAATTCCCCAATGTCAAGCACTTCCGGAATCGGGAGCGCGGCCGATGCAAAGTGCCGATAAACATAA
CGATCTTTGTAGAAACCATCGGCGCAGCTATTTACCCGCAGGACATATCCACGCCCTCCTACATCGAAGC
TGAAAGCACGAGATTCTTCGCCCTCCGAGAGCTGCATCAGGTCGGAGACGCTGTCGAACTTTTCGATCAG
AAACTTCTCGACAGACGTCGCGGTGAGTTCAGGCTTTTTCATGGTGGCCTCAGGTGCAGAGGTTTCTACA
GGGAAAGAGAGAAAGGCTACAGTTAGTTTGCTGTGATGATGCTAAGTGCCGAGGTCAGATGTCTATGGAT
TGTACACGGAATCCCAACGCAGGAACCAAAAAACACTCACCCAAAAAAATGGCGCTAAGGCCGAGAGAAA
GGCGAAGTTCCGTCTACGGCTATATACCTTGAAACAGGGGCGGCAGAAGTGACGCAACGCGGTTGCGCGG
ACGGCTTCCTGTGTTTTCATTGGTCGAAGCGTTCTGCGCGTGCGCAGAGATTCCCCAGGGAAGGCGGGCC
CTCTTCCGAATGTCCAATCCGGACATTCTTCCGGTTGGACCTCCGCGGTCAGCGCTGTGCCCGGCGAGAG
ATCACGTGGGGCGCGGAGGCGGTGCTGCTGGGGCACGGCCGTCCAGCCTCGGCGGCCATATTTTTGAGGG
GCTGTTCATCTCGTTCACACGCTCTGTCCGCCATGTTTGTGAGTGGAAGCGCCATTACCCCTTCAAGCGA
CTGAAGGCTGCAGGGCCTCTGGTGGCCCGCATGGGGAGACCAGACCCGCCAGGCCCGCCTTTCCGCACTC
AGTCCGGGCTTACTTTATTTTGTGAGACAGGGTCTCGCCTAGAGGCTCCGGTGCCCGTCAGTGGGCAGAG
CGCACATCGCCCACAGTCCCCGAGAAGTTGGGGGGAGGGGTCGGCAATTGAACCGGTGCCTAGAGAAGGT
GGCGCGGGGTAAACTGGGAAAGTGATGTCGTGTACTGGCTCCGCCTTTTTCCCGAGGGTGGGGGAGAACC
GTATATAAGTGCAGTAGTCGCCGTGAACGTTCTTTTTCGCAACGGGTTTGCCGCCAGAACACAGGTAAGT
GCCGTGTGTGGTTCCCGCGGGCCTGGCCTCTTTACGGGTTATGGCCCTTGCGTGCCTTGAATTACTTCCA
CGCCCCTGGCTGCAGTACGTGATTCTTGATCCCGAGCTTCGGGTTGGAAGTGGGTGGGAGAGTTCGAGGC
CTTGCGCTTAAGGAGCCCCTTCGCCTCGTGCTTGAGTTGAGGCCTGGCTTGGGCGCTGGGGCCGCCGCGT
GCGAATCTGGTGGCACCTTCGCGCCTGTCTCGCTGCTTTCGATAAGTCTCTAGCCATTTAAAATTTTTGA
TGACCTGCTGCGACGCTTTTTTTCTGGCAAGATAGTCTTGTAAATGCGGGCCAAGATCTGCACACTGGTA
TTTCGGTTTTTGGGGCCGCGGGCGGCGACGGGGCCCGTGCGTCCCAGCGCACATGTTCGGCGAGGCGGGG
CCTGCGAGCGCGGCCACCGAGAATCGGACGGGGGTAGTCTCAAGCTGGCCGGCCTGCTCTGGTGCCTGGC
CTCGCGCCGCCGTGTATCGCCCCGCCCTGGGCGGCAAGGCTGGCCCGGTCGGCACCAGTTGCGTGAGCGG
AAAGATGGCCGCTTCCCGGCCCTGCTGCAGGGAGCTCAAAATGGAGGACGCGGCGCTCGGGAGAGCGGGC
GGGTGAGTCACCCACACAAAGGAAAAGGGCCTTTCCGTCCTCAGCCGTCGCTTCATGTGACTCCACGGAG
TACCGGGCGCCGTCCAGGCACCTCGATTAGTTCTCGAGCTTTTGGAGTACGTCGTCTTTAGGTTGGGGGG
AGGGGTTTTATGCGATGGAGTTTCCCCATACTGAGTGGGTGGAGACTGAAGTTAGGCCAGCTTGGCACTT
GATGTAATTCTCCTTGGAATTTGCCCTTTTTGAGTTTGGATCTTGGTTCATTCTCAAGCCTCAGACAGTG
GTTCAAAGTTTTTTTCTTCCATTTAAGGTGTCGTGA
