>Addgene plasmid #135921 | pAF123 | depositor partial sequence | sequence record 262509 | CMV promotor with SB100X transposase and SV40 poly(A) signal
CGTTACATAACTTACGGTAAATGGCCCGCCTGGCTGACCGCCCAACGACCCCCGCCCATTGACGTCAATA
ATGACGTATGTTCCCATAGTAACGCCAATAGGGACTTTCCATTGACGTCAATGGGTGGAGTATTTACGGT
AAACTGCCCACTTGGCAGTACATCAAGTGTATCATATGCCAAGTACGCCCCCTATTGACGTCAATGACGG
TAAATGGCCCGCCTGGCATTATGCCCAGTACATGACCTTATGGGACTTTCCTACTTGGCAGTACATCTAC
GTATTAGTCATCGCTATTACCATGGTGATGCGGTTTTGGCAGTACATCAATGGGCGTGGATAGCGGTTTG
ACTCACGGGGATTTCCAAGTCTCCACCCCATTGACGTCAATGGGAGTTTGTTTTGGCACCAAAATCAACG
GGACTTTCCAAAATGTCGTAACAACTCCGCCCCATTGACGCAAATGGGCGGTAGGCGTGTACGGTGGGAG
GTCTATATAAGCAGAGCTCGTTTAGTGAACCGTCAGATCGCCTGGAGACGCCATCCACGCTGTTTTGACC
TCCATAGAAGACACCGGGACCGATCCAGCCTCCGGACTCTAGAGGATCCGGTACTCGAGGAACTGAAAAA
CCAGAAAGTTAACTGGTAAGTTTAGTCTTTTTGTCTTTTATTTCAGGTCCCGGATCCGGTGGTGGTGCAA
ATCAAAGAACTGCTCCTCAGTGGATGTTGCCTTTACTTCTAGGCCTGTACGGAAGTGTTACTTCTGCTCT
AAAAGCTGCGGAATTGTACCCGCGGAATTAATACGACTCACTATAGGGACTAGTACCATGGGAAAATCAA
AAGAAATCAGCCAAGACCTCAGAAAAAGAATTGTAGACCTCCACAAGTCTGGTTCATCCTTGGGAGCAAT
TTCCAAACGCCTGGCGGTACCACGTTCATCTGTACAAACAATAGTACGCAAGTATAAACACCATGGGACC
ACGCAGCCGTCATACCGCTCAGGAAGGAGACGCGTTCTGTCTCCTAGAGATGAACGTACTTTGGTGCGAA
AAGTGCAAATCAATCCCAGAACAACAGCAAAGGACCTTGTGAAGATGCTGGAGGAAACAGGTACAAAAGT
ATCTATATCCACAGTAAAACGAGTCCTATATCGACATAACCTGAAAGGCCACTCAGCAAGGAAGAAGCCA
CTGCTCCAAAACCGACATAAGAAAGCCAGACTACGGTTTGCAACTGCACATGGGGACAAAGATCGTACTT
TTTGGAGAAATGTCCTCTGGTCTGATGAAACAAAAATAGAACTGTTTGGCCATAATGACCATCGTTATGT
TTGGAGGAAGAAGGGGGAGGCTTGCAAGCCGAAGAACACCATCCCAACCGTGAAGCACGGGGGTGGCAGC
ATCATGTTGTGGGGGTGCTTTGCTGCAGGAGGGACTGGTGCACTTCACAAAATAGATGGCATCATGGACG
CGGTGCAGTATGTGGATATATTGAAGCAACATCTCAAGACATCAGTCAGGAAGTTAAAGCTTGGTCGCAA
ATGGGTCTTCCAACACGACAATGACCCCAAGCATACTTCCAAAGTTGTGGCAAAATGGCTTAAGGACAAC
AAAGTCAAGGTATTGGAGTGGCCATCACAAAGCCCTGACCTCAATCCTATAGAAAATTTGTGGGCAGAAC
TGAAAAAGCGTGTGCGAGCAAGGAGGCCTACAAACCTGACTCAGTTACACCAGCTCTGTCAGGAGGAATG
GGCCAAAATTCACCCAAATTATTGTGGGAAGCTTGTGGAAGGCTACCCGAAACGTTTGACCCAAGTTAAA
CAATTTAAAGGCAATGCTACCAAATACTAGGGGCCCTAACCGCGGGGATCCAGACATGATAAGATACATT
GATGAGTTTGGACAAACCACAACTAGAATGCAGTGAAAAAAATGCTTTATTTGTGAAATTTGTGATGCTA
TTGCTTTATTTGTAACCATTATAAGCTGCAATAAACAAGTT
